Addgene plasmid #25405: HMGA2+GFP
Depositing lab: Sean Morrison. Depositing organization: University of Michigan. Publication: Hmga2 promotes neural stem cell self-renewal in young but not old mice by reducing p16Ink4a and p19Arf Expression. Nishino J, Kim I, Chada K, Morrison SJ. Cell. 2008 Oct 17. 135(2):227-39. 10.1016/j.cell.2008.09.017 PubMed 18957199.
Backbone
  Vector backbone: pLentilox RSV
  Backbone manufacturer: University of Michigan Vector Core
  Backbone size w/o insert (bp): 7766
  Vector type: Mammalian Expression, Lentiviral
Growth in bacteria
  Bacterial resistance: Ampicillin, 100 μg/mL
  Growth temperature: 37°C
  Growth strain: Stbl3
  Copy number: High Copy
Gene/Insert
  Gene/Insert name: high mobility group AT-Hook 2 (alt names: HMGA2; pygmy; Hmgic)
  Species: M. musculus (mouse)
  Insert size (bp): 2933
  Mutation: polyadenylation signal lacking
  GenBank ID: NM_010441
  Entrez Gene: Hmga2 (a.k.a. 9430083A20Rik, HMGI-C, Hmgic, pg, pygmy)
  Cloning method: Restriction Enzyme; 5′ cloning site BamH1 (unknown if destroyed); 3′ cloning site Xba1 (unknown if destroyed)
  Sequencing primers: 5′ Unknown
Terms and licenses: Academic/Nonprofit Terms; Industry Terms: Not Available to Industry
Depositor comments: To view the backbone sequence please visit use the following link: http://www2.med.umich.edu/medschool/vcore/PlasmidList.cfm
How to cite: HMGA2+GFP was a gift from Sean Morrison (Addgene plasmid # 25405 ; http://n2t.net/addgene:25405 ; RRID:Addgene_25405)
