[The description below was written by a language model from this plasmid's Addgene catalogue record.]
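Description:
HMGA2+GFP is a lentiviral mammalian expression plasmid built on the pLentilox RSV backbone (about 7.8 kb without insert). It is maintained in bacteria as a high-copy plasmid under ampicillin selection, and the record lists a recombination-deficient strain (Stbl3) as the host, a common choice for keeping the repeated long terminal repeat sequences of lentiviral vectors stable. No feature table is provided, so details such as the origin of replication, the packaging elements and the exact promoter arrangement cannot be confirmed from the record. The "RSV" in the backbone name suggests a Rous sarcoma virus promoter element, but its role in the vector is not stated.

The payload is a roughly 2.9 kb fragment of mouse Hmga2 (high mobility group AT-hook 2, also known as Hmgic or pygmy), inserted by restriction cloning between BamHI and XbaI sites. The insert is noted as lacking its polyadenylation signal. This is a sensible modification in a lentiviral vector, because an internal polyadenylation signal can prematurely terminate the viral genomic RNA and reduce titre. The insert's length is well beyond what a small architectural chromatin protein's coding region would need, implying that untranslated sequence is included, though the record does not define its boundaries. The name indicates that GFP is co-expressed to mark transduced cells, but how GFP is linked to Hmga2 is not described.

The associated publication concerns Hmga2 promoting neural stem cell self-renewal in young mice by reducing p16Ink4a and p19Arf expression. This is consistent with use of the construct for stable Hmga2 overexpression in transduced cells, which can be tracked by fluorescence.
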