>Addgene plasmid #25405 | HMGA2+GFP | addgene partial sequence | sequence record 31095 | 25405 with mHMGA2-For 5'-AAGGCAGCAAAAACAAGAGC
AAGAGCAGAGACATTGGAGAAAACGGCCAAGAGGCAGACCTAGGAAATGGCCACAACAAGTCGTTCAGAA
GAAGCCTGCTCAGGAGACTGAAGAGACATCCTCGCAAGAGTCCGCAGAGGAGGATTAGGAATTCCTGCAG
CCCGGGGGATCCTCTAGAGTCGAGGTCGACGGTATCGATAAGCTCGCTTCACGAGATTCCAGCAGGTCGA
GGGACCTAATAACTTCGTATAGCATACATTATACGAAGTTATATTAAGGGTTCCAAGCTTAAGCGGCCGC
GTGGATAACCGTATTACCGCCATGCATTAGTTATTAATAGTAATCAATTACGGGGTCATTAGTTCATAGC
CCATATATGGAGTTCCGCGTTACATAACTTACGGTAAATGGCCCGCCTGGCTGACCGCCCAACGACCCCC
GCCCATTGACGTCAATAATGACGTATGTTCCCATAGTAACGCCAATAGGGACTTTCCATTGACGTCAATG
GGTGGAGTATTTACGGTAAACTGCCCACTTGGCAGTACATCAAGTGTATCATATGCCAAGTACGCCCCCT
ATTGACGTCAATGACGGTAAATGGCCCGCCTGGCATTATGCCCAGTACATGACCTTATGGGACTTTCCTA
CTTGGCAGTACATCTACGTATTAGTCATCGCTATTACCATGGTGATGCGGTTTTGGCAGTACATCAATGG
GCGTGGATAGCGGTTTGACTCACGGGGATTTCCAAGTCTCCACCCCATTGACGTCAATGGGAGTTTGTTT
TGGCACCAAAATCAACGGGACTTTCCAAAATGTCGTAACAACTCCGCCCCATTGACGCAAATGGGCGGTA
GGCGTGTACGGTGGGAGGTCTATATAAGCAGAGCTGGTTTAGTGAACCGTCAGATCCGCTAGCGCTACCG
GTCGCCACCATGGTGAGCAAGGGCGAGGAGCTGTTC
