>Addgene plasmid #25405 | HMGA2+GFP | addgene partial sequence | sequence record 31096 | 25405 with pREP-Fwd
TCCAGCTGGAATTCGAGCTCGGTACCCTCGAGGCGGCGGGAGGCAGGATGAGCGCACGCGGTGAGGGCGC
CGGGCAGCCGTCCACATCAGCCCAGGGACAACCTGCCGCCCCGGTGCCACAGAAGCGAGGACGCGGCCGA
CCCAGGAAGCAGCAGCAAGAGCCAACCTGTGAGCCCTCTCCTAAGAGACCCAGAGGAAGACCCAAAGGCA
GCAAAAACAAGAGCCCCTCTAAAGCAGCCCAGAAGAAAGCAGAGACCATTGGAGAAAAACGGCCAAGAGG
CAGACCTAGGAAATGGCCACAACAAGTCGTTCAGAAGAAGCCTGCTCAGGAGACTGAAGAGACATCCTCG
CAAGAGTCCGCAGAGGAGGATTAGGAATTCCTGCAGCCCGGGGGATCCTCTAGAGTCGAGGTCGACGGTA
TCGATAAGCTCGCTTCACGAGATTCCAGCAGGTCGAGGGACCTAATAACTTCGTATAGCATACATTATAC
GAAGTTATATTAAGGGTTCCAAGCTTAAGCGGCCGCGTGGATAACCGTATTACCGCCATGCATTAGTTAT
TAATAGTAATCAATTACGGGGTCATTAGTTCATAGCCCATATATGGAGTTCCGCGTTACATAACTTACGG
TAAATGGCCCGCCTGGCTGACCGCCCAACGACCCCCGCCCATTGACGTCAATAATGACGTATGTTCCCAT
AGTAACGCCAATAGGGACTTTCCATTGACGTCAATGGGTGGAGTATTTACGGTAAACTGCCCACTTGGCA
GTACATCAAGTGTATCATATGCCAAGTACGCCCCCTATTGACGTCAATGACGGTAAATGGCCCGCCTGGC
ATTATGCCCAGTACATGACCTTATGGGACTTTCCTACTTGGNAGTACATCTACGTATTAGTCATC
